Addgene plasmid #160007: pMTU-DO-G418
Purpose: (Empty Backbone) Low-copy expression vector for K. marxianus, G418 selection
Depositing lab: John Morrissey. Depositing organization: University College Cork. Publication: Rational engineering of Kluyveromyces marxianus to create a chassis for the production of aromatic products. Rajkumar AS, Morrissey JP. Microb Cell Fact. 2020 Nov 11;19(1):207. doi: 10.1186/s12934-020-01461-7. PubMed 33176787.
Backbone
  Vector backbone: Constructed from MoClo Yeast Toolkit (Kit # 1000000061) and our own yeast origin, also available as Addgene plasmid 125059
  Backbone manufacturer: Partially Addgene
  Backbone size (bp): 3932
  Vector type: Yeast Expression ; Kluyveromyces marxianus
  Promoter: n/a
  Selectable markers: Neomycin (select with G418)
Growth in bacteria
  Bacterial resistance: Kanamycin, 50 μg/mL
  Growth temperature: 37°C
  Growth strain: DH5alpha
  Copy number: High Copy
Gene/Insert
  Sequencing primers: 5′ tttgctggccttttgctc; 3′ gcagtttcatttgatgctcga
Terms and licenses: Academic/Nonprofit Terms; Industry Terms: Not Available to Industry
How to cite: pMTU-DO-G418 was a gift from John Morrissey (Addgene plasmid # 160007 ; http://n2t.net/addgene:160007 ; RRID:Addgene_160007)
