[The description below was written by a language model from this plasmid's Addgene catalogue record and pLannotate feature annotations shown in this document.]
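Description:
pMTU-DO-G418 is an empty-backbone, low-copy yeast expression vector for Kluyveromyces marxianus. It was assembled from parts of the MoClo Yeast Toolkit together with a yeast replication origin supplied by the depositing laboratory. It is a shuttle plasmid. In E. coli it replicates from a high-copy ColE1/pUC-type origin and is selected with kanamycin through an aph(3')-Ia KanR gene. In yeast it is selected with G418 through a kanMX cassette that ends in the Ashbya gossypii TEF terminator. The yeast origin responsible for low-copy maintenance in K. marxianus is described in the catalogue entry but was not picked up as a feature by the automated annotation. It presumably lies in one of the unannotated stretches of the sequence. A short fragment annotated as a lambda cos site is only 17 nt long and is probably an incidental match rather than a functional element.

The remaining annotated feature is a superfolder GFP coding sequence followed by the bacterial rrnB T1 and T7Te terminators. In MoClo Yeast Toolkit-style vectors, such a bacterially expressed GFP unit usually serves as a dropout placeholder: Golden Gate assembly replaces it with the desired parts, so correct clones appear as non-fluorescent E. coli colonies. The "DO" in the name fits this reading, although the record does not state it explicitly and no flanking restriction sites are annotated. No yeast promoter is listed, as expected for a vector into which the user assembles complete transcription units. The sequenced record is 4,966 nt, against a stated backbone size of 3,932 bp, and the difference is roughly the size of the GFP cassette region. The associated publication concerns engineering K. marxianus as a chassis for producing aromatic compounds, so the vector is meant for plasmid-based gene expression in that host.
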