Features (pLannotate 1.2.2; 8 found; start..end, strand, type, name):
    365..1078    +  CDS            superfolder GFP: GFP variant that folds robustly even when fused to poorly folded proteins (Pédelacq et al., 2006)
   1090..1161    +  terminator     rrnB T1 terminator: transcription terminator T1 from the E. coli rrnB gene
   1177..1204    +  terminator     T7Te terminator: phage T7 early transcription terminator
   1455..2810    +  gene           kanMX: yeast selectable marker conferring kanamycin resistance (Wach et al., 1994)
   2613..2810    +  terminator     TEF terminator: Ashbya gossypii TEF terminator
   3019..3035    +  misc_feature   cos (fragment): lambda cos site; allows packaging into phage lambda particles
   3245..4060    -  CDS            KanR: aminoglycoside phosphotransferase; aph(3')-Ia; confers resistance to kanamycin in bacteria or G418 (Geneticin®) in eukaryotes
   4285..4873    +  rep_origin     ori: high-copy-number ColE1/pMB1/pBR322/pUC origin of replication
>Addgene plasmid #160007 | pMTU-DO-G418 | addgene full sequence | sequence record 317071 | Addgene NGS Result
AACCGTGCGGCCGCCCCTGAATTCGCATCTAGACTGATGAGACGTGGTAGAGCCACAAACAGCCGGTACA
AGCAACGATCTCCAGGACCATCTGAATCATGCGCGGATGACACGAACTCACGACGGCGATCACAGACATT
AACCCACAGTACAGACACTGCGACAACGTGGCAATTCGTCGCAATACAACGTGAGACCGAAAGTGAAACG
TGATTTCATGCGTCATTTTGAACATTTTGTAAATCTTATTTAATAATGTGTGCGGCAATTCACATTTAAT
TTATGAATGTTTTCTTAACATCGCGGCAACTCAAGAAACGGCAGGTTCGGATCTTAGCTACTAGAGAAAG
AGGAGAAATACTAGATGCGTAAAGGCGAAGAGCTGTTCACTGGTGTCGTCCCTATTCTGGTGGAACTGGA
TGGTGATGTCAACGGTCATAAGTTTTCCGTGCGTGGCGAGGGTGAAGGTGACGCAACTAATGGTAAACTG
ACGCTGAAGTTCATCTGTACTACTGGTAAACTGCCGGTTCCTTGGCCGACTCTGGTAACGACGCTGACTT
ATGGTGTTCAGTGCTTTGCTCGTTATCCGGACCATATGAAGCAGCATGACTTCTTCAAGTCCGCCATGCC
GGAAGGCTATGTGCAGGAACGCACGATTTCCTTTAAGGATGACGGCACGTACAAAACGCGTGCGGAAGTG
AAATTTGAAGGCGATACCCTGGTAAACCGCATTGAGCTGAAAGGCATTGACTTTAAAGAGGACGGCAATA
TCCTGGGCCATAAGCTGGAATACAATTTTAACAGCCACAATGTTTACATCACCGCCGATAAACAAAAAAA
TGGCATTAAAGCGAATTTTAAAATTCGCCACAACGTGGAGGATGGCAGCGTGCAGCTGGCTGATCACTAC
CAGCAAAACACTCCAATCGGTGATGGTCCTGTTCTGCTGCCAGACAATCACTATCTGAGCACGCAAAGCG
TTCTGTCTAAAGATCCGAACGAGAAACGCGATCATATGGTTCTGCTGGAGTTCGTAACCGCAGCGGGCAT
CACGCATGGTATGGATGAACTGTACAAATGACCAGGCATCAAATAAAACGAAAGGCTCAGTCGAAAGACT
GGGCCTTTCGTTTTATCTGTTGTTTGTCGGTGAACGCTCTCTACTAGAGTCACACTGGCTCACCTTCGGG
TGGGCCTTTCTGCGTTTATAGGTCTCAGCTGGAAATCTGCTCGTCAGTGGTGCTCACACTGACGAATCAT
GTACAGATCATACCGATGACTGCCTGGCGACTCACAACTAAGCAAGACAGCCGGAACCAGCGCCGGCGAA
CACCACTGCATATATGGCATATCACAACAGTCCACGTCTCAAGCAGTTACAGAGATGTTACGAACCACTA
GTGCACTGCAGTACAGTTTAGCTTGCCTCGTCCCCGCCGGGTCACCCGGCCAGCGACATGGAGGCCCAGA
ATACCCTCCTTGACAGTCTTGACGTGCGCAGCTCAGGGGCATGATGTGACTGTCGCCCGTACATTTAGCC
CATACATCCCCATGTATAATCATTTGCATCCATACATTTTGATGGCCGCACGGCGCGAAGCAAAAATTAC
GGCTCCTCGCTCCAGACCTGCGAGCAGGGAAACGCTCCCCTCACAGACGCGTTGAATTGTCCCCACGCCG
CGCCCCTGTAGAGAAATATAAAAGGTTAGGATTTGCCACTGAGGTTCTTCTTTCATATACTTCCTTTTAA
AATCTTGCTAGGATACAGTTCTCACATCACATCCGAACATAAACAAAAATGGGTAAGGAAAAGACTCACG
TTTCGAGGCCGCGATTAAATTCCAACATGGATGCTGATTTATATGGGTATAAATGGGCTCGCGATAATGT
CGGGCAATCAGGTGCGACAATCTATCGATTGTATGGGAAGCCCGATGCGCCAGAGTTGTTTCTGAAACAT
GGCAAAGGTAGCGTTGCCAATGATGTTACAGATGAGATGGTCAGACTAAACTGGCTGACGGAATTTATGC
CTCTTCCGACCATCAAGCATTTTATCCGTACTCCTGATGATGCATGGTTACTCACCACTGCGATCCCCGG
CAAAACAGCATTCCAGGTATTAGAAGAATATCCTGATTCAGGTGAAAATATTGTTGATGCGCTGGCAGTG
TTCCTGCGCCGGTTGCATTCGATTCCTGTTTGTAATTGTCCTTTTAACAGCGATCGCGTATTTCGTCTGG
CTCAGGCGCAATCACGAATGAATAACGGTTTGGTTGATGCGAGTGATTTTGATGACGAGCGTAATGGCTG
GCCTGTTGAACAAGTCTGGAAAGAAATGCATAAGCTTTTGCCATTCTCACCGGATTCAGTCGTCACTCAT
GGTGATTTCTCACTTGATAACCTTATTTTTGACGAGGGGAAATTAATAGGTTGTATTGATGTTGGACGAG
TCGGAATCGCAGACCGATACCAGGATCTTGCCATCCTATGGAACTGCCTCGGTGAGTTTTCTCCTTCATT
ACAGAAACGGCTTTTTCAAAAATATGGTATTGATAATCCTGATATGAATAAATTGCAGTTTCATTTGATG
CTCGATGAGTTTTTCTAAAGTAACTGACAATAAAAAGATTCTTGTTTTCAAGAACTTGTCATTTGTATAG
TTTTTTTATATTGTAGTTGTTCTATTTTAATCAAATGTTAGCGTGATTTATATTTTTTTTCGCCTCGACA
TCATCTGCCCAGATGCGAAGTTAAGTGCGCAGAAAGTAATATCATGCGTCAATCGTATGTGAATGCTGGT
CGCTATACTGGAGTTTCTACGCAAGACTTCTTGAAGTGAAAACCAACTTTCAGTCTTCAAACTAAAAATG
AAAATCAGTGGGCTAAATTCAGCATAATACCTGTGGATATAATTACATACAAAAATATAATTAAAAATAT
ACGTTAAAAATAATTTATTTTTGTAAAAACTATAAAATATATTTTACTTTCGGAACAACTTTTTAACTTA
TAATTTTGTTTTAAATAAAAACATTGTATTTAAAAATAATAAATTATTAAATAAAATTTTAAAGTATGTT
TATTTAAAATATAGAATACTATTAAAATTACTTTAAACTTTAAAATAAAAAAATAATAAATTATATAGTT
TTAAAATTAATAAATTTTATACACGTGACCAGATCATAATAGTTTTCTTTCCTTGCCGAGCGGCCGCGTG
TTACAACCAATTAACCAATTCTGATTAGAAAAACTCATCGAGCATCAAATGAAACTGCAATTTATTCATA
TCAGGATTATCAATACCATATTTTTGAAAAAGCCGTTTCTGTAATGAAGGAGAAAACTCACCGAGGCAGT
TCCATAGGATGGCAAGATCCTGGTATCGGTCTGCGATTCCGACTCGTCCAACATCAATACAACCTATTAA
TTTCCCCTCGTCAAAAATAAGGTTATCAAGTGAGAAATCACCATGAGTGACGACTGAATCCGGTGAGAAT
GGCAAAAGCTTATGCATTTCTTTCCAGACTTGTTCAACAGGCCAGCCATTACGCTCGTCATCAAAATCAC
TCGCATCAACCAAACCGTTATTCATTCGTGATTGCGCCTGAGCGAGGCGAAATACGCGATCGCTGTTAAA
AGGACAATTACAAACAGGAATCGAATGCAACCGGCGCAGGAACACTGCCAGCGCATCAACAATATTTTCA
CCTGAATCAGGATATTCTTCTAATACCTGGAATGCTGTTTTCCCGGGGATCGCAGTGGTGAGTAACCATG
CATCATCAGGAGTACGGATAAAATGCTTGATGGTCGGAAGAGGCATAAATTCCGTCAGCCAGTTTAGTCT
GACCATCTCATCTGTAACATCATTGGCAACGCTACCTTTGCCATGTTTCAGAAACAACTCTGGCGCATCG
GGCTTCCCATACAATCGATAGATTGTCGCACCTGATTGCCCGACATTATCGCGAGCCCATTTATACCCAT
ATAAATCAGCATCCATGTTGGAATTTAATCGCGGCCTGGAGCAAGACGTTTCCCGTTGAATATGGCTCAT
AACACCCCTTGTATTACTGTTTATGTAAGCAGACAGTTTTATTGTTCATGATGATATATTTTTATCTTGT
GCAATGTAACATCAGAGATTTTGAGACACAACGTGGCTTTGTTGAATAAATCGAACTTTTGCTGAGTTGA
AGGATCAGTCATGACCAAAATCCCTTAACGTGAGTTTTCGTTCCACTGAGCGTCAGACCCCGTAGAAAAG
ATCAAAGGATCTTCTTGAGATCCTTTTTTTCTGCGCGTAATCTGCTGCTTGCAAACAAAAAAACCACCGC
TACCAGCGGTGGTTTGTTTGCCGGATCAAGAGCTACCAACTCTTTTTCCGAAGGTAACTGGCTTCAGCAG
AGCGCAGATACCAAATACTGTTCTTCTAGTGTAGCCGTAGTTAGGCCACCACTTCAAGAACTCTGTAGCA
CCGCCTACATACCTCGCTCTGCTAATCCTGTTACCAGTGGCTGCTGCCAGTGGCGATAAGTCGTGTCTTA
CCGGGTTGGACTCAAGACGATAGTTACCGGATAAGGCGCAGCGGTCGGGCTGAACGGGGGGTTCGTGCAC
ACAGCCCAGCTTGGAGCGAACGACCTACACCGAACTGAGATACCTACAGCGTGAGCTATGAGAAAGCGCC
ACGCTTCCCGAAGGGAGAAAGGCGGACAGGTATCCGGTAAGCGGCAGGGTCGGAACAGGAGAGCGCACGA
GGGAGCTTCCAGGGGGAAACGCCTGGTATCTTTATAGTCCTGTCGGGTTTCGCCACCTCTGACTTGAGCG
TCGATTTTTGTGATGCTCGTCAGGGGGGCGGAGCCTATGGAAAAACGCCAGCAACGCGGCCTTTTTACGG
TTCCTGGCCTTTTGCTGGCCTTTTGCTCACATGTTCTTTCCTGCGTTATCCCCTGATTCTGTGGAT
